>Addgene plasmid #227830 | pBOBI C-mCherry GAC | addgene full sequence | sequence record 488849 | Addgene NGS Result
GACGGATCGGGAGATCTCCCGATCCCCTATGGTGCACTCTCAGTACAATCTGCTCTGATGCCGCATAGTT
AAGCCAGTATCTGCTCCCTGCTTGTGTGTTGGAGGTCGCTGAGTAGTGCGCGAGCAAAATTTAAGCTACA
ACAAGGCAAGGCTTGACCGACAATTGCATGAAGAATCTGCTTAGGGTTAGGCGTTTTGCGCTGCTTCGCG
ATGTACGGGCCAGATATACGCGTTGACATTGATTATTGACTAGTTATTAATAGTAATCAATTACGGGGTC
ATTAGTTCATAGCCCATATATGGAGTTCCGCGTTACATAACTTACGGTAAATGGCCCGCCTGGCTGACCG
CCCAACGACCCCCGCCCATTGACGTCAATAATGACGTATGTTCCCATAGTAACGCCAATAGGGACTTTCC
ATTGACGTCAATGGGTGGAGTATTTACGGTAAACTGCCCACTTGGCAGTACATCAAGTGTATCATATGCC
AAGTACGCCCCCTATTGACGTCAATGACGGTAAATGGCCCGCCTGGCATTATGCCCAGTACATGACCTTA
TGGGACTTTCCTACTTGGCAGTACATCTACGTATTAGTCATCGCTATTACCATGGTGATGCGGTTTTGGC
AGTACATCAATGGGCGTGGATAGCGGTTTGACTCACGGGGATTTCCAAGTCTCCACCCCATTGACGTCAA
TGGGAGTTTGTTTTGGCACCAAAATCAACGGGACTTTCCAAAATGTCGTAACAACTCCGCCCCATTGACG
CAAATGGGCGGTAGGCGTGTACGGTGGGAGGTCTATATAAGCAGCGCGTTTTGCCTGTACTGGGTCTCTC
TGGTTAGACCAGATCTGAGCCTGGGAGCTCTCTGGCTAACTAGGGAACCCACTGCTTAAGCCTCAATAAA
GCTTGCCTTGAGTGCTTCAAGTAGTGTGTGCCCGTCTGTTGTGTGACTCTGGTAACTAGAGATCCCTCAG
ACCCTTTTAGTCAGTGTGGAAAATCTCTAGCAGTGGCGCCCGAACAGGGACTTGAAAGCGAAAGGGAAAC
CAGAGGAGCTCTCTCGACGCAGGACTCGGCTTGCTGAAGCGCGCACGGCAAGAGGCGAGGGGCGGCGACT
GGTGAGTACGCCAAAAATTTTGACTAGCGGAGGCTAGAAGGAGAGAGATGGGTGCGAGAGCGTCAGTATT
AAGCGGGGGAGAATTAGATCGCGATGGGAAAAAATTCGGTTAAGGCCAGGGGGAAAGAAAAAATATAAAT
TAAAACATATAGTATGGGCAAGCAGGGAGCTAGAACGATTCGCAGTTAATCCTGGCCTGTTAGAAACATC
AGAAGGCTGTAGACAAATACTGGGACAGCTACAACCATCCCTTCAGACAGGATCAGAAGAACTTAGATCA
TTATATAATACAGTAGCAACCCTCTATTGTGTGCATCAAAGGATAGAGATAAAAGACACCAAGGAAGCTT
TAGACAAGATAGAGGAAGAGCAAAACAAAAGTAAGACCACCGCACAGCAAGCGGCCGCTGATCTTCAGAC
CTGGAGGAGGAGATATGAGGGACAATTGGAGAAGTGAATTATATAAATATAAAGTAGTAAAAATTGAACC
ATTAGGAGTAGCACCCACCAAGGCAAAGAGAAGAGTGGTGCAGAGAGAAAAAAGAGCAGTGGGAATAGGA
GCTTTGTTCCTTGGGTTCTTGGGAGCAGCAGGAAGCACTATGGGCGCAGCGTCAATGACGCTGACGGTAC
AGGCCAGACAATTATTGTCTGGTATAGTGCAGCAGCAGAACAATTTGCTGAGGGCTATTGAGGCGCAACA
GCATCTGTTGCAACTCACAGTCTGGGGCATCAAGCAGCTCCAGGCAAGAATCCTGGCTGTGGAAAGATAC
CTAAAGGATCAACAGCTCCTGGGGATTTGGGGTTGCTCTGGAAAACTCATTTGCACCACTGCTGTGCCTT
GGAATGCTAGTTGGAGTAATAAATCTCTGGAACAGATTTGGAATCACACGACCTGGATGGAGTGGGACAG
AGAAATTAACAATTACACAAGCTTAATACACTCCTTAATTGAAGAATCGCAAAACCAGCAAGAAAAGAAT
GAACAAGAATTATTGGAATTAGATAAATGGGCAAGTTTGTGGAATTGGTTTAACATAACAAATTGGCTGT
GGTATATAAAATTATTCATAATGATAGTAGGAGGCTTGGTAGGTTTAAGAATAGTTTTTGCTGTACTTTC
TATAGTGAATAGAGTTAGGCAGGGATATTCACCATTATCGTTTCAGACCCACCTCCCAACCCCGAGGGGA
CCCGACAGGCCCGAAGGAATAGAAGAAGAAGGTGGAGAGAGAGACAGAGACAGATCCATTCGATTAGTGA
ACGGATCAACTTTTAAAAGAAAAGGGGGGATTGGGGGGTACAGTGCAGGGGAAAGAATAGTAGACATAAT
AGCAACAGACATACAAACTAAAGAATTACAAAAACAAATTACAAAATTCAAAATTTTATCGATAAGCTTG
GGAGTTCCGCGTTACATAACTTACGGTAAATGGCCCGCCTGGCTGACCGCCCAACGACCCCCGCCCATTG
ACGTCAATAATGACGTATGTTCCCATAGTAACGCCAATAGGGACTTTCCATTGACGTCAATGGGTGGAGT
ATTTACGGTAAACTGCCCACTTGGCAGTACATCAAGTGTATCATATGCCAAGTACGCCCCCTATTGACGT
CAATGACGGTAAATGGCCCGCCTGGCATTATGCCCAGTACATGACCTTATGGGACTTTCCTACTTGGCAG
TACATCTACGTATTAGTCATCGCTATTACCATGGTGATGCGGTTTTGGCAGTACATCAATGGGCGTGGAT
AGCGGTTTGACTCACGGGGATTTCCAAGTCTCCACCCCATTGACGTCAATGGGAGTTTGTTTTGGCACCA
AAATCAACGGGACTTTCCAAAATGTCGTAACAACTCCGCCCCATTGACGCAAATGGGCGGTAGGCGTGTA
CGGTGGGAGGTCTATATAAGCAGAGCTCGTTTAGTGAACCGTCAGATCGCCTGGAGACGCCATCCACGCT
GTTTTGACCTCCATAGAAGACACCGACTGAGCTCCTTAAGGTTAACTCTAGAGAATTCGGATCCATGATG
CGGCTGCGAGGCTCGGGGATGCTGCGGGACCTGCTCCTGCGGTCGCCCGCAGGAGTATCGGCGACTCTGC
GGCGGGCACAGCCCTTGGTCACCCTGTGCCGGCGTCCCCGAGGCGGGGGACGGCCGGCCGCGGGCCCGGC
TGCCGCCGCGCGACTCCACCCGTGGTGGGGCGGGGGCGGCTGGCCGGCGGAGCCCCTCGCGCGGGGCCTG
TCCAGCTCTCCTTCGGAGATCTTGCAGGAGCTGGGCAAGGGGAGCACGCATCCGCAGCCCGGGGTGTCGC
CACCCGCTGCCCCGGCGGCGCCCGGCCCCAAGGACGGCCCCGGGGAGACGGACGCGTTTGGCAACAGCGA
GGGCAAAGAGCTGGTGGCCTCAGGTGAAAATAAAATAAAACAGGGTCTGTTACCTAGCTTGGAAGATTTG
CTGTTCTATACAATTGCTGAAGGACAAGAGAAAATACCTGTTCATAAATTTATTACAGCACTCAAATCTA
CAGGATTGCGAACGTCTGATCCCAGGTTGAAAGAGTGTATGGATATGTTAAGATTAACTCTTCAAACAAC
ATCAGATGGTGTCATGCTAGACAAAGATCTTTTTAAAAAATGTGTTCAGAGCAACATTGTTTTGTTGACA
CAAGCATTTAGAAGAAAGTTTGTGATTCCTGACTTTATGTCTTTTACCTCACACATTGATGAGTTATATG
AAAGTGCTAAAAAGCAGTCTGGAGGAAAGGTTGCAGATTATATTCCTCAACTGGCCAAATTCAGTCCCGA
TTTGTGGGGTGTGTCTGTTTGTACAGTAGATGGACAGAGGCATTCTACTGGAGATACCAAAGTTCCCTTC
TGTCTTCAGTCCTGTGTAAAACCTTTGAAATATGCCATTGCTGTTAATGATCTTGGAACTGAATATGTGC
ATCGATATGTTGGAAAAGAGCCGAGTGGACTAAGATTCAACAAACTATTTTTGAATGAAGATGATAAACC
ACATAATCCTATGGTAAATGCTGGAGCAATTGTTGTGACTTCACTAATAAAGCAAGGAGTAAATAATGCT
GAAAAATTTGACTATGTCATGCAGTTTTTGAATAAGATGGCTGGTAATGAATATGTTGGATTCAGTAATG
CAACGTTTCAGTCTGAAAGAGAAAGTGGAGATCGAAATTTTGCAATAGGATATTACTTAAAAGAAAAGAA
GTGTTTTCCAGAAGGCACAGACATGGTTGGTATATTAGACTTCTACTTCCAGCTGTGCTCCATTGAAGTG
ACTTGTGAATCAGCCAGTGTGATGGCTGCGACACTGGCTAATGGTGGTTTCTGCCCAATTACTGGTGAAA
GAGTACTGAGCCCTGAAGCAGTTCGAAATACATTGAGTTTGATGCATTCCTGTGGCATGTATGACTTCTC
AGGGCAGTTTGCTTTCCATGTTGGTCTTCCTGCAAAATCTGGAGTTGCTGGGGGCATTCTTTTAGTTGTC
CCCAATGTTATGGGTATGATGTGCTGGTCTCCTCCTCTGGATAAGATGGGCAACAGTGTTAAGGGAATTC
ACTTTTGTCACGATCTTGTTTCTCTGTGTAATTTCCATAACTATGATAATTTGAGACACTTTGCAAAAAA
ACTTGATCCTCGAAGAGAAGGTGGTGATCAAAGGCATTCCTTTGGACCATTGGACTATGAAAGTCTCCAA
CAAGAACTTGCTTTAAAAGAGACAGTATGGAAAAAAGTGTCACCTGAGTCAAATGAGGACATCTCTACAA
CTGTAGTATATAGAATGGAAAGTCTGGGAGAGAAAAGCATGGTGAGCAAGGGCGAGGAGGATAACATGGC
CATCATCAAGGAGTTCATGCGCTTCAAGGTGCACATGGAGGGCTCCGTGAACGGCCACGAGTTCGAGATC
GAGGGCGAGGGCGAGGGCCGCCCCTACGAGGGCACCCAGACCGCCAAGCTGAAGGTGACCAAGGGTGGCC
CCCTGCCCTTCGCCTGGGACATCCTGTCCCCTCAGTTCATGTACGGCTCCAAGGCCTACGTGAAGCACCC
CGCCGACATCCCCGACTACTTGAAGCTGTCCTTCCCCGAGGGCTTCAAGTGGGAGCGCGTGATGAACTTC
GAGGACGGCGGCGTGGTGACCGTGACCCAGGACTCCTCCCTGCAGGACGGCGAGTTCATCTACAAGGTGA
AGCTGCGCGGCACCAACTTCCCCTCCGACGGCCCCGTAATGCAGAAGAAGACCATGGGCTGGGAGGCCTC
CTCCGAGCGGATGTACCCCGAGGACGGCGCCCTGAAGGGCGAGATCAAGCAGAGGCTGAAGCTGAAGGAC
GGCGGCCACTACGACGCTGAGGTCAAGACCACCTACAAGGCCAAGAAGCCCGTGCAGCTGCCCGGCGCCT
ACAACGTCAACATCAAGTTGGACATCACCTCCCACAACGAGGACTACACCATCGTGGAACAGTACGAACG
CGCCGAGGGCCGCCACTCCACCGGCGGCATGGACGAGCTGTACAAGCTCGAGCCATGGAAGCTTGATATC
TAACTGACTGAACCGGTGGTACCGAGGAATTAATTCGCTGTCTGCGAGGGCCAGCTGTTGGGGTGAGTAC
TCCCTCTCAAAAGCGGGCATGACTTCTGCGCTAAGATTGTCAGTTTCCAAAAACGAGGAGGATTTGATAT
TCACCTGGCCCGCGGTGATGCCTTTGAGGGTGGCCGCGTCCATCTGGTCAGAAAAGACAATCTTTTTGTT
GTCAAGCTTGAGGTGTGGCAGGCTTGAGATCTGGCCATACACTTGAGTGACAATGACATCCACTTTGCCT
TTCTCTCCACAGGTGTCCACTCCCAGGTCCAACTGCAGGTCGAGCATGCATCTAGGGCGGCCAATTCCGC
CGATCCTGGAAAAACATGGAGCAATCACAAGTAGCAATACAGCAGCTACCAATGCTGATTGTGCCTGGCT
AGAAGCACAAGAGGAGGAGGAGGTGGGTTTTCCAGTCACACCTCAGACAATCAACCTCTGGATTACAAAA
TTTGTGAAAGATTGACTGGTATTCTTAACTATGTTGCTCCTTTTACGCTATGTGGATACGCTGCTTTAAT
GCCTTTGTATCATGCTATTGCTTCCCGTATGGCTTTCATTTTCTCCTCCTTGTATAAATCCTGGTTGCTG
TCTCTTTATGAGGAGTTGTGGCCCGTTGTCAGGCAACGTGGCGTGGTGTGCACTGTGTTTGCTGACGCAA
CCCCCACTGGTTGGGGCATTGCCACCACCTGTCAGCTCCTTTCCGGGACTTTCGCTTTCCCCCTCCCTAT
TGCCACGGCGGAACTCATCGCCGCCTGCCTTGCCCGCTGCTGGACAGGGGCTCGGCTGTTGGGCACTGAC
AATTCCGTGGTGTTGTCGGGGAAGCTGACGTCCTTTCCATGGCTGCTCGCCTGTGTTGCCACCTGGATTC
TGCGCGGGACGTCCTTCTGCTACGTCCCTTCGGCCCTCAATCCAGCGGACCTTCCTTCCCGCGGCCTGCT
GCCGGCTCTGCGGCCTCTTCCGCGTCTTCGCCTTCGCCCTCAGACGAGTCGGATCTCCCTTTGGGCCGCC
TCCCCGCCTGGAATTCGAGCTCGGTACCTTTAAGACCAATGACTTACAAGGCAGCTGTAGATCTTAGCCA
CTTTTTAAAAGAAAAGGGGGGACTGGAAGGGCTAATTCACTCCCAACGAAGACAAGATATCCTTGATCTG
TGGATCTACCACACACAAGGCTACTTCCCTGATTGGCAGAACTACACACCAGGGCCAGGGATCAGATATC
CACTGACCTTTGGATGGTGCTACAAGCTAGTACCAGTTGAGCAAGAGAAGGTAGAAGAAGCCAATGAAGG
AGAGAACACCCGCTTGTTACACCCTGTGAGCCTGCATGGGATGGATGACCCGGAGAGAGAAGTATTAGAG
TGGAGGTTTGACAGCCGCCTAGCATTTCATCACATGGCCCGAGAGCTGCATCCGGACTGTACTGGGTCTC
TCTGGTTAGACCAGATCTGAGCCTGGGAGCTCTCTGGCTAACTAGGGAACCCACTGCTTAAGCCTCAATA
AAGCTTGCCTTGAGTGCTTCAAGTAGTGTGTGCCCGTCTGTTGTGTGACTCTGGTAACTAGAGATCCCTC
AGACCCTTTTAGTCAGTGTGGAAAATCTCTAGCAGGGCCGCTTTAAACCCGCTGATCAGCCTCGACTGTG
CCTTCTAGTTGCCAGCCATCTGTTGTTTGCCCCTCCCCCGTGCCTTCCTTGACCCTGGAAGGTGCCACTC
CCACTGTCCTTTCCTAATAAAATGAGGAAATTGCATCGCATTGTCTGAGTAGGTGTCATTCTATTCTGGG
GGGTGGGGTGGGGCAGGACAGCAAGGGGGAGGATTGGGAAGACAATAGCAGGCATGCTGGGGATGCGGTG
GGCTCTATGGCTTCTGAGGCGGAAAGAACCAGCTGGGGCTCTAGGGGGTATCCCC
[124 nt withheld, positions 7616-7739]
C
[91 nt withheld, positions 7741-7831]
A
[49 nt withheld, positions 7833-7881]
CCTTTGACGTTGGAGTCCACGTTCTTT
[37 nt withheld, positions 7909-7945]
ACCCTATCTCGGTCTATTCTTTTGATTTATAAGGGATTTTGCCGATTTCGGCCTATTGGTTAAAAAATGA
GCTGATTTAACAAAAATTTAACGCGAATTAATTCTGTGGAATGTGTGTCAGTTAGGGTGTGGAAAGTCCC
CAGGCTCCCCAGCAGGCAGAAGTATGCAAAGCATGCATCTCAATTAGTCAGCAACCAGGTGTGGAAAGTC
CCCAGGCTCCCCAGCAGGCAGAAGTATGCAAAGCATGCATCTCAATTAGTCAGCAACCATAGTCCCGCCC
CTAACTCCGCCCATCCCGCCCCTAACTCCGCCCAGTTCCGCCCATTCTCCGCCCCATGGCTGACTAATTT
TTTTTATTTATGCAGAGGCCGAGGCCGCCTCTGCCTCTGAGCTATTCCAGAAGTAGTGAGGAGGCTTTTT
TGGAGGCCTAGGCTTTTGCAAAAAGCTCCCGGGAGCTTGTATATCCATTTTCGGATCTGATCAGCACGTG
TTGACAATTAATCATCGGCATAGTATATCGGCATAGTATAATACGACAAGGTGAGGAACTAAACCATGGC
CAAGTTGACCAGTGCCGTTCCGGTGCTCACCGCGCGCGACGTCGCCGGAGCGGTCGAGTTCTGGACCGAC
CGGCTCGGGTTCTCCCGGGACTTCGTGGAGGACGACTTCGCCGGTGTGGTCCGGGACGACGTGACCCTGT
TCATCAGCGCGGTCCAGGACCAGGTGGTGCCGGACAACACCCTGGCCTGGGTGTGGGTGCGCGGCCTGGA
CGAGCTGTACGCCGAGTGGTCGGAGGTCGTGTCCACGAACTTCCGGGACGCCTCCGGGCCGGCCATGACC
GAGATCGGCGAGCAGCCGTGGGGGCGGGAGTTCGCCCTGCGCGACCCGGCCGGCAACTGCGTGCACTTCG
TGGCCGAGGAGCAGGACTGACACGTGCTACGAGATTTCGATTCCACCGCCGCCTTCTATGAAAGGTTGGG
CTTCGGAATCGTTTTCCGGGACGCCGGCTGGATGATCCTCCAGCGCGGGGATCTCATGCTGGAGTTCTTC
GCCCACCCCAACTTGTTTATTGCAGCTTATAATGGTTACAAATAAAGCAATAGCATCACAAATTTCACAA
ATAAAGCATTTTTTTCACTGCATTCTAGTTGTGGTTTGTCCAAACTCATCAATGTATCTTATCATGTCTG
TATACCGTCGACCTCTAGCTAGAGCTTGGCGTAATCATGGTCATAGCTGTTTCCTGTGTGAAATTGTTAT
CCGCTCACAATTCCACACAACATACGAGCCGGAAGCATAAAGTGTAAAGCCTGGGGTGCCTAATGAGTGA
GCTAACTCACATTAATTGCGTTGCGCTCACTGCCCGCTTTCCAGTCGGGAAACCTGTCGTGCCAGCTGCA
TTAATGAATCGGCCAACGCGCGGGGAGAGGCGGTTTGCGTATTGGGCGCTCTTCCGCTTCCTCGCTCACT
GACTCGCTGCGCTCGGTCGTTCGGCTGCGGCGAGCGGTATCAGCTCACTCAAAGGCGGTAATACGGTTAT
CCACAGAATCAGGGGATAACGCAGGAAAGAACATGTGAGCAAAAGGCCAGCAAAAGGCCAGGAACCGTAA
AAAGGCCGCGTTGCTGGCGTTTTTCCATAGGCTCCGCCCCCCTGACGAGCATCACAAAAATCGACGCTCA
AGTCAGAGGTGGCGAAACCCGACAGGACTATAAAGATACCAGGCGTTTCCCCCTGGAAGCTCCCTCGTGC
GCTCTCCTGTTCCGACCCTGCCGCTTACCGGATACCTGTCCGCCTTTCTCCCTTCGGGAAGCGTGGCGCT
TTCTCATAGCTCACGCTGTAGGTATCTCAGTTCGGTGTAGGTCGTTCGCTCCAAGCTGGGCTGTGTGCAC
GAACCCCCCGTTCAGCCCGACCGCTGCGCCTTATCCGGTAACTATCGTCTTGAGTCCAACCCGGTAAGAC
ACGACTTATCGCCACTGGCAGCAGCCACTGGTAACAGGATTAGCAGAGCGAGGTATGTAGGCGGTGCTAC
AGAGTTCTTGAAGTGGTGGCCTAACTACGGCTACACTAGAAGAACAGTATTTGGTATCTGCGCTCTGCTG
AAGCCAGTTACCTTCGGAAAAAGAGTTGGTAGCTCTTGATCCGGCAAACAAACCACCGCTGGTAGCGGTG
GTTTTTTTGTTTGCAAGCAGCAGATTACGCGCAGAAAAAAAGGATCTCAAGAAGATCCTTTGATCTTTTC
TACGGGGTCTGACGCTCAGTGGAACGAAAACTCACGTTAAGGGATTTTGGTCATGAGATTATCAAAAAGG
ATCTTCACCTAGATCCTTTTAAATTAAAAATGAAGTTTTAAATCAATCTAAAGTATATATGAGTAAACTT
GGTCTGACAGTTACCAATGCTTAATCAGTGAGGCACCTATCTCAGCGATCTGTCTATTTCGTTCATCCAT
AGTTGCCTGACTCCCCGTCGTGTAGATAACTACGATACGGGAGGGCTTACCATCTGGCCCCAGTGCTGCA
ATGATACCGCGAGACCCACGCTCACCGGCTCCAGATTTATCAGCAATAAACCAGCCAGCCGGAAGGGCCG
AGCGCAGAAGTGGTCCTGCAACTTTATCCGCCTCCATCCAGTCTATTAATTGTTGCCGGGAAGCTAGAGT
AAGTAGTTCGCCAGTTAATAGTTTGCGCAACGTTGTTGCCATTGCTACAGGCATCGTGGTGTCACGCTCG
TCGTTTGGTATGGCTTCATTCAGCTCCGGTTCCCAACGATCAAGGCGAGTTACATGATCCCCCATGTTGT
GCAAAAAAGCGGTTAGCTCCTTCGGTCCTCCGATCGTTGTCAGAAGTAAGTTGGCCGCAGTGTTATCACT
CATGGTTATGGCAGCACTGCATAATTCTCTTACTGTCATGCCATCCGTAAGATGCTTTTCTGTGACTGGT
GAGTACTCAACCAAGTCATTCTGAGAATAGTGTATGCGGCGACCGAGTTGCTCTTGCCCGGCGTCAATAC
GGGATAATACCGCGCCACATAGCAGAACTTTAAAAGTGCTCATCATTGGAAAACGTTCTTCGGGGCGAAA
ACTCTCAAGGATCTTACCGCTGTTGAGATCCAGTTCGATGTAACCCACTCGTGCACCCAACTGATCTTCA
GCATCTTTTACTTTCACCAGCGTTTCTGGGTGAGCAAAAACAGGAAGGCAAAATGCCGCAAAAAAGGGAA
TAAGGGCGACACGGAAATGTTGAATACTCATACTCTTCCTTTTTCAATATTATTGAAGCATTTATCAGGG
TTATTGTCTCATGAGCGGATACATATTTGAATGTATTTAGAAAAATAAACAAATAGGGGTTCCGCGCACA
TTTCCCCGAAAAGTGCCACCTGACGTC
Features (pLannotate 1.2.2; 34 found; start..end, strand, type, name):
     28..80      -  misc_feature   bom (fragment): basis of mobility region from pBR322
    235..614     +  enhancer       CMV enhancer: human cytomegalovirus immediate early enhancer
    615..814     +  promoter       CMV promoter: human cytomegalovirus (CMV) immediate early promoter
    832..1012    +  LTR            5' LTR (truncated): truncated 5' long terminal repeat (LTR) from HIV-1
   1059..1184    +  misc_feature   HIV-1 Ψ: packaging signal of human immunodeficiency virus type 1
   1168..1531    +  CDS            HIV-1 gag (fragment): gag protein from human immunodeficiency virus 1; gag
   1677..1910    +  misc_feature   RRE: The Rev response element (RRE) of HIV-1 allows for Rev-dependent mRNA export from the nucleus to the cytoplasm.
   2287..2387    +  CDS            Rev (fragment): human immunodeficiency virus 1 (HIV-1) Rev protein; rev; enhances nuclear export of unspliced and incompletely spliced viral mRNAs
   2391..2507    +  misc_feature   cPPT/CTS: central polypurine tract and central termination sequence of HIV-1
   2530..2833    +  enhancer       CMV enhancer: human cytomegalovirus immediate early enhancer
   2834..3037    +  promoter       CMV promoter: human cytomegalovirus (CMV) immediate early promoter
   3145..4794    +  CDS            GLS (fragment): GLSK_HUMAN - Also known as GLS1, KIAA0838. Experimental evidence at protein level: Swiss-Prot protein existence level 1. [Isoform 2]: Lacks catalytic activity. From Homo sapiens (Human).
   4939..5646    +  CDS            mCherry: mCherry is a basic (constitutively fluorescent) red fluorescent protein published in 2004, derived from Discosoma sp.. It is reported to be a very rapidly-maturing monomer with low acid sensitivity.
   5733..5962    +  intron         chimeric intron: chimera between introns from adenovirus and immunoglobulin heavy chain genes
   6026..6136    +  CDS            nef (fragment): NEF_HV1Z2 - Experimental evidence at protein level: Swiss-Prot protein existence level 1. Extracellular Nef protein targets CD4(+) T-lymphocytes for apoptosis by interacting with CXCR4 surface receptors. From Human immunodeficiency virus type 1 group M subtype D (isolate Z2/CDC-Z34) (HIV-1).
   6139..6727    +  misc_feature   WPRE: woodchuck hepatitis virus posttranscriptional regulatory element
   6744..6812    +  CDS            nef (fragment): NEF_HV1Z2 - Experimental evidence at protein level: Swiss-Prot protein existence level 1. Extracellular Nef protein targets CD4(+) T-lymphocytes for apoptosis by interacting with CXCR4 surface receptors. From Human immunodeficiency virus type 1 group M subtype D (isolate Z2/CDC-Z34) (HIV-1).
   6814..7126    +  LTR            5' LTR (fragment): 5' long terminal repeat (LTR) from HIV-1
   7134..7314    +  LTR            5' LTR (truncated): truncated 5' long terminal repeat (LTR) from HIV-1
   7346..7570    +  polyA_signal   bGH poly(A) signal: bovine growth hormone polyadenylation signal
   7574..7595    +  promoter       SV40 promoter (fragment): SV40 enhancer and early promoter
   7616..8044    +  rep_origin     f1 ori (sequence partly withheld): f1 bacteriophage origin of replication; arrow indicates direction of (+) strand synthesis
   8058..8387    +  promoter       SV40 promoter: SV40 enhancer and early promoter
   8435..8482    +  promoter       EM7 promoter: synthetic bacterial promoter&nbsp
   8501..8875    +  CDS            BleoR: antibiotic-binding protein; Sh ble from Streptoalloteichus hindustanus; confers resistance to bleomycin, phleomycin, and Zeocin™
   8885..9010    +  CDS            ble (fragment): BLE_KLEPN - Experimental evidence at protein level: Swiss-Prot protein existence level 1. Binding protein with a strong affinity to the bleomycin family of antibiotics. Binds to CL990; an antimitotic-antibiotic compound. From Klebsiella pneumoniae.
   9005..9126    +  polyA_signal   SV40 poly(A) signal: SV40 polyadenylation signal
   9197..9219    -  protein_bind   lac operator (fragment): The lac repressor binds to the lac operator to inhibit transcription in E. coli. This inhibition can be relieved by adding lactose or isopropyl-β-D-thiogalactopyranoside (IPTG). lac repressor encoded by lacI
   9223..9253    -  promoter       lac promoter: promoter for the E. coli lac operon
   9268..9289    -  protein_bind   CAP binding site: CAP binding activates transcription in the presence of cAMP. E. coli catabolite activator protein
   9302..9394    -  CDS            lacI (fragment): lac repressor; lacI; The lac repressor binds to the lac operator to inhibit transcription in E. coli. This inhibition can be relieved by adding lactose or isopropyl-β-D-thiogalactopyranoside (IPTG).
   9577..10165   -  rep_origin     ori: high-copy-number ColE1/pMB1/pBR322/pUC origin of replication
  10336..11196   -  CDS            AmpR: β-lactamase; bla; confers resistance to ampicillin, carbenicillin, and related antibiotics
  11197..11301   -  promoter       AmpR promoter: bla
