[The description below was written by a language model from this plasmid's Addgene catalogue record and pLannotate feature annotations shown in this document.]
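Description:
pBOBI C-mCherry GAC is an HIV-1-based lentiviral transfer plasmid (about 11.3 kb) built on the pBOBI backbone for expressing a fluorescently tagged human glutaminase in mammalian cells. It is maintained in E. coli through a high-copy ColE1/pUC-type origin and an ampicillin resistance gene, and it also carries an f1 origin. Outside the viral region, a BleoR (Sh ble) cassette sits behind tandem SV40 and EM7 promoters and ends in an SV40 polyadenylation signal. This arrangement could in principle support Zeocin selection in either mammalian or bacterial cells, although the record lists only ampicillin.

The viral genome is transcribed from a CMV enhancer/promoter fused to a truncated 5' LTR, an arrangement typical of Tat-independent vector designs. Downstream lie the Ψ packaging signal with a partial gag sequence, the Rev response element for Rev-dependent nuclear export, and the cPPT/CTS. An internal CMV enhancer/promoter then drives the payload, the GAC splice isoform of human GLS, annotated as a GLS fragment and fused at its C terminus to the red fluorescent protein mCherry. After the fusion come a chimeric intron, a WPRE that enhances transcript expression, the 3' LTR sequences, and a bGH polyadenylation signal. Short nef and rev fragments are residual viral sequence.

The stated purpose is to produce virus expressing mCherry-tagged GAC, which requires packaging and envelope functions supplied in trans. The red tag allows transduced cells and the localisation of the enzyme to be followed. The associated study concerns AMPK, PDZD8 and a shift in carbon source use from glucose to glutamine.
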