Addgene plasmid #227830: pBOBI C-mCherry GAC
Purpose: To amplify the virus that expresses C-mCherry GAC
Depositing lab: Sheng-cai Lin. Depositing organization: Xiamen University. Publication: AMPK targets PDZD8 to trigger carbon source shift from glucose to glutamine. Li M, Wang Y, Wei X, Cai WF, Wu J, Zhu M, Wang Y, Liu YH, Xiong J, Qu Q, Chen Y, Tian X, Yao L, Xie R, Li X, Chen S, Huang X, Zhang C, Xie C, Wu Y, Xu Z, Zhang B, Jiang B, Wang ZC, Li Q, Li G, Lin SY, Yu L, Piao HL, Deng X, Han J, Zhang CS, Lin SC. Cell Res. 2024 Jun 19. doi: 10.1038/s41422-024-00985-6. PubMed 38898113.
Backbone
  Vector backbone: pBOBI
  Vector type: Mammalian Expression, Lentiviral
Growth in bacteria
  Bacterial resistance: Ampicillin, 100 μg/mL
  Growth temperature: 37°C
  Growth strain: NEB Stable
  Copy number: High Copy
Gene/Insert
  Gene/Insert name: GAC isoform
  Species: H. sapiens (human)
  Entrez Gene: GLS (a.k.a. AAD20, CASGID, DEE71, EIEE71, GAC, GAM, GDPAG, GLS1, KGA)
  Tag / fusion protein: mCherry (C terminal on insert)
  Cloning method: Ligation Independent Cloning
  Sequencing primers: 5′ Unknown
Terms and licenses: Academic/Nonprofit Terms; Industry Terms: Not Available to Industry
How to cite: pBOBI C-mCherry GAC was a gift from Sheng-cai Lin (Addgene plasmid # 227830 ; http://n2t.net/addgene:227830 ; RRID:Addgene_227830)
